>Addgene plasmid #61400 | pcDNA5FRT/TO-GFP-I3(resist) | addgene partial sequence | sequence record 102089 | CMV-F 5'-CGCAAATGGGCGGTAGGCGTG-3'
TATCAGTGATAGAGATCTCCCTATCAGTGATAGAGATCGTCGACGAGCTCGTTTAGTGAACCGTCAGATC
GCCTGGAGACGCCATCCACGCTGTTTTGACCTCCATAGAAGACACCGGGACCGATCCAGCCTCCGGACTC
TAGCGTTTAAACTTAAGCTTCACCATGGTGAGCAAGGGCGAGGAGCTGTTCACCGGGGTGGTGCCCATCC
TGGTCGAGCTGGACGGCGACGTAAACGGCCACAAGTTCAGCGTGTCCGGCGAGGGCGAGGGCGATGCCAC
CTACGGCAAGCTGACCCTGAAGTTCATCTGCACCACCGGCAAGCTGCCCGTGCCCTGGCCCACCCTCGTG
ACCACCCTGACCTACGGCGTGCAGTGCTTCAGCCGCTACCCCGACCACATGAAGCAGCACGACTTCTTCA
AGTCCGCCATGCCCGAAGGCTACGTCCAGGAGCGCACCATCTTCTTCAAGGACGACGGCAACTACAAGAC
CCGCGCCGAGGTGAAGTTCGAGGGCGACACCCTGGTGAACCGCATCGAGCTGAAGGGCATCGACTTCAAG
GAGGACGGCAACATCCTGGGGCACAAGCTGGAGTACAACTACAACAGCCACAACGTCTATATCATGGCCG
ACAAGCAGAAGAACGGCATCAAGGTGAACTTCAAGATCCGCCACAACATCGAGGACGGCAGCGTGCAGCT
CGCCGACCACTACCAGCAGAACACCCCCATCGGCGACGGCCCCGTGCTGCTGCCCGACAACCACTACCTG
AGCA
