>Addgene plasmid #61400 | pcDNA5FRT/TO-GFP-I3(resist) | addgene partial sequence | sequence record 102090 | BGH-rev 5'-TAGAAGGCACAGTCGAGG-3'
ACTCGAGCGGCCGCCACTGTGCTGGATATCTGCAGAATTCCACCACACTGGACTAGTGGATCCTTAGTGC
TGCATTGGCCCTGGAGGGGGCTGGGAAGGGTCAGGAGGCTGGGGAGGGGTGGTGGGGGTCGGTCCTAGGG
TTGCACGACGCCGTCCTTTGCGGTGGCCACGTACACAGTGTGTATGACCACAGCCCTCTTCTTCCTCCTC
ATCACTTTCCGTGGAGCTCTCGCCAAAGGCCCGAGGTTTCTCGTAGATACAACAGCATTTGGATGAGCGG
CGGCCCATGTGTTCATTGTCCACAGTGTCACTTGTCCATTCTACCTTTTTCTCTGGCTTCCGTTTCCGAA
GTTTGATGGTAAGGCTCCGGTTCTCGGGCTCGGTTGTCACGGTAACCGTTGTCTCAGTGACGGTCTCGCT
CAGCCCAGCCCCTGCCTCGGCCATTGAATTCGAAGCTTGAGCTCGAGATCTGAGTCCGGACTTGTACAGC
TCGTCCATGCCGAGAGTGATCCCGGCGGCGGTCACGAACTCCAGCAGGACCATGTGATCGCGCTTCTCGT
TGGGGTCTTTGCTCAGGGCGGACTGGGTGCTCAGGTAGTGGTTGTCGGGCAGCAGCACGGGGCCGTCGCC
GATGGGGGTGTTCTGCTGGTAGTGGTCGGCGAGCTGCACGCTGCCGTCCTCGATGTTGTGGCGGATCTTG
AAGTTCACCTTGATGCCGTTCTTCTGCTTGTCGGCCATGATATAGACGTTGTGGCTGTTGTAGTTGTACT
CCAGCTTGTG
