[The description below was written by a language model from this plasmid's Addgene catalogue record.]
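Description:
pcDNA5FRT/TO-GFP-I3(resist) is a mammalian expression plasmid built on the commercial pcDNA5/FRT/TO backbone, modified by insertion of a GFP coding sequence so that inserts are expressed as N-terminal GFP fusions. It is maintained in E. coli as a high-copy plasmid under ampicillin selection, and hygromycin is the selectable marker in mammalian cells. The record lists a backbone of about 5.8 kb and a total size of about 6.2 kb. No feature table is provided, so individual backbone elements are not documented here. In general, this backbone family carries an FRT site for Flp recombinase-mediated integration into a matching genomic FRT locus. Its CMV promoter carries tetracycline operator sequences, which make expression inducible in cells that express the Tet repressor.

The insert is human Inhibitor-3 (PPP1R11), a regulator of protein phosphatase-1, cloned between HindIII and BamHI sites and driven by the CMV promoter. The coding sequence carries three silent base changes (C183T, T189C and T192C) that leave the protein unaltered but disrupt the target site of a specific siRNA oligomer, designated I3 S2. The GFP-tagged transcript therefore escapes knockdown while the endogenous mRNA is depleted.

This design suits knockdown-and-rescue experiments, in which the siRNA-resistant fusion replaces the endogenous protein to confirm that a depletion phenotype is specific, and the GFP tag allows the protein to be localised or detected. The associated study concerns the role of Inhibitor-3 in bipolar mitotic spindle attachment, through limiting the association of SDS22 with kinetochore-bound protein phosphatase-1.
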