Addgene plasmid #61400: pcDNA5FRT/TO-GFP-I3(resist)
Purpose: Expresses GFP-tagged Inhibitor-3 resistant to I3 S2 siRNA in mammalian cells
Depositing lab: Hemmo Meyer. Depositing organization: Universitaet Duisburg-Essen. Publication: Inhibitor-3 ensures bipolar mitotic spindle attachment by limiting association of SDS22 with kinetochore-bound protein phosphatase-1. Eiteneuer A, Seiler J, Weith M, Beullens M, Lesage B, Krenn V, Musacchio A, Bollen M, Meyer H. EMBO J. 2014 Oct 8. pii: e201489054. 10.15252/embj.201489054 PubMed 25298395.
Backbone
  Vector backbone: pcDNA5FRT/TO
  Backbone manufacturer: Invitrogen
  Backbone size w/o insert (bp): 5800
  Total vector size (bp): 6200
  Modifications to backbone: GFP sequence inserted
  Vector type: Mammalian Expression
  Selectable markers: Hygromycin
Growth in bacteria
  Bacterial resistance: Ampicillin, 100 μg/mL
  Growth temperature: 37°C
  Growth strain: DH5alpha
  Copy number: High Copy
Gene/Insert
  Gene/Insert name: Inhibitor-3 (alt name: PPP1R11)
  Species: H. sapiens (human)
  Mutation: silent mutations of bases C183T T192C T189C
  Entrez Gene: PPP1R11 (a.k.a. CFAP255, HCG-V, HCGV, IPP3, TCTE5, TCTEX5)
  Promoter: CMV
  Tag / fusion protein: GFP (N terminal on backbone)
  Cloning method: Restriction Enzyme; 5′ cloning site HindIII (unknown if destroyed); 3′ cloning site BamHI (unknown if destroyed)
  Sequencing primers: 5′ CMV-F; 3′ pcDNA3.1-RP
Terms and licenses: Academic/Nonprofit Terms; Industry Terms: Not Available to Industry
Depositor comments: resistant against siRNA oligomer I3 S2 (CUGCUGTAUUUAUGAGAAA)
How to cite: pcDNA5FRT/TO-GFP-I3(resist) was a gift from Hemmo Meyer (Addgene plasmid # 61400 ; http://n2t.net/addgene:61400 ; RRID:Addgene_61400)
